Addgene plasmid #198140: pCI_E01_mini-mAgrin-Myc-His-WPRE__LG3
Purpose: Express mini-Agrin in mammalian cells
Depositing lab: Jeffrey Miner. Depositing organization: Washington University in Saint Louis.
Backbone
  Vector backbone: pCI
  Backbone manufacturer: Promega
  Vector type: Mammalian Expression
  Selectable markers: Hygromycin
Growth in bacteria
  Bacterial resistance: Ampicillin, 100 μg/mL
  Growth temperature: 37°C
  Growth strain: DH5alpha
  Copy number: High Copy
Gene/Insert
  Gene/Insert name: mini-Agrin
  Species: M. musculus (mouse)
  Entrez Gene: Agrn (a.k.a. Agrin, nmf380)
  Promoter: CMV, beta-globin/IgG chimeric intron
  Tag / fusion protein: TEV-Myc-His (C terminal on insert)
  Cloning method: Unknown
Terms and licenses: Academic/Nonprofit Terms; Industry Terms: Not Available to Industry
How to cite: pCI_E01_mini-mAgrin-Myc-His-WPRE__LG3 was a gift from Jeffrey Miner (Addgene plasmid # 198140 ; http://n2t.net/addgene:198140 ; RRID:Addgene_198140)
