[The description below was written by a language model from this plasmid's Addgene catalogue record and pLannotate feature annotations shown in this document.]
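Description:
pCI_E01_mini-mAgrin-Myc-His-WPRE__LG3 is a mammalian expression plasmid of about 8.8 kb built on the Promega pCI backbone and designed to produce a miniaturised form of mouse agrin (Agrn) in cultured mammalian cells. In bacteria it replicates from a high-copy ColE1/pUC-type origin and is selected with ampicillin through the β-lactamase gene. A ColE1-derived cer site, which helps resolve plasmid multimers into monomers, is also annotated. For mammalian cells, a separate cassette with the SV40 enhancer/early promoter, the hygromycin phosphotransferase gene (hph) and a synthetic poly(A) signal allows hygromycin selection of stable transfectants.

The expression unit is driven by the human CMV immediate-early enhancer and promoter followed by the β-globin/IgG chimeric intron, which promotes splicing and generally improves mRNA output. A T7 promoter lies just upstream of the insert. The annotation software matches mouse agrin over roughly 1.7 kb of the insert. The sequence between the T7 promoter and this match is not annotated, so the exact domain composition of the mini-agrin, and the meaning of "LG3" in the name, cannot be determined from the record. The coding region ends in a C-terminal tag listed as TEV-Myc-His. The feature table shows five tandem Myc epitopes, but the TEV protease site and His tag are not individually annotated. These elements would typically support detection, affinity purification and tag removal. A WPRE downstream of the coding sequence enhances transcript stability and expression, and an SV40 poly(A) signal is annotated after it, though on the reverse strand. Several short fragment hits (SET1, T7 terminator, large T antigen, M13 ori, bom, tnpA) appear to be backbone remnants rather than functional parts.
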