Features (pLannotate 1.2.2; 25 found; start..end, strand, type, name):
     40..323     +  misc_feature   cer region: ColE1-derived recombination site that helps to maintain plasmids as monomers
    516..893     +  enhancer       CMV enhancer: human cytomegalovirus immediate early enhancer
    895..1094    +  promoter       CMV promoter: human cytomegalovirus (CMV) immediate early promoter
   1233..1365    +  intron         chimeric intron: chimera between introns from human β-globin and immunoglobulin heavy chain genes
   1409..1427    +  promoter       T7 promoter: promoter for bacteriophage T7 RNA polymerase
   2260..3948    +  CDS            Agrn (fragment): AGRIN_MOUSE - Also known as Agrin. Experimental evidence at protein level: Swiss-Prot protein existence level 1. [Agrin C-terminal 22 kDa fragment]: this released fragment is important for agrin signaling and to exert a maximal dendritic filopodia-inducing effect. All 'z' splice variants (z+) of this fragment also show an increase in the number of filopodia. From Mus musculus (Mouse).
   3979..4008    +  CDS            Myc: Myc (human c-Myc proto-oncogene) epitope tag
   4018..4047    +  CDS            Myc: Myc (human c-Myc proto-oncogene) epitope tag
   4057..4086    +  CDS            Myc: Myc (human c-Myc proto-oncogene) epitope tag
   4096..4125    +  CDS            Myc: Myc (human c-Myc proto-oncogene) epitope tag
   4135..4164    +  CDS            Myc: Myc (human c-Myc proto-oncogene) epitope tag
   4246..4834    +  misc_feature   WPRE: woodchuck hepatitis virus posttranscriptional regulatory element
   4879..4928    +  CDS            SET1 (fragment): solubility-enhancement tag derived from T7 phage gene 10B
   4936..4955    +  terminator     T7 terminator (fragment): transcription terminator for bacteriophage T7 RNA polymerase
   4977..5098    -  polyA_signal   SV40 poly(A) signal: SV40 polyadenylation signal
   5121..5189    -  CDS            large T antigen (fragment): large T antigen from SV40 (simian virus 40)
   5194..5226    +  rep_origin     M13 ori (fragment): M13 bacteriophage origin of replication; arrow indicates direction of (+) strand synthesis
   5227..5278    -  misc_feature   bom (fragment): basis of mobility region from pBR322
   5343..5700    +  promoter       SV40 promoter: SV40 enhancer and early promoter
   5731..6753    +  CDS            hph: KHYB_ECOLX - Experimental evidence at protein level: Swiss-Prot protein existence level 1. The aminoglycoside phosphotransferases achieve inactivation of their antibiotic substrates by phosphorylation. Only phosphorylates hygromycin and closely related compounds such as demethyl analogs and destomycin. From Escherichia coli.
   6792..6840    +  polyA_signal   poly(A) signal: synthetic polyadenylation signal
   6861..6953    -  CDS            tnpA (fragment): TN5P_ECOLX - Also known as tnp. Experimental evidence at protein level: Swiss-Prot protein existence level 1. Mediates transposition of transposon Tn5 by a 'cut and paste' mechanism. First, the monomeric transposase binds the 19 bp inverted DNA repeats flanking the transposon. Then, dimerization of the DNA- bound transposase creates a synaptic DNA complex. After nicking of the first DNA strand, excision of the transposon proceeds through a series of intermediates. The transposase then mediates the insertion of the transposon at a new site by strand transfer. The activity of the wild- type tran
   6996..7100    +  promoter       AmpR promoter: bla
   7101..7961    +  CDS            AmpR: β-lactamase; bla; confers resistance to ampicillin, carbenicillin, and related antibiotics
   8119..8707    -  rep_origin     ori: high-copy-number ColE1/pMB1/pBR322/pUC origin of replication
>Addgene plasmid #198140 | pCI_E01_mini-mAgrin-Myc-His-WPRE__LG3 | addgene full sequence | sequence record 390122 | Addgene NGS Result
GATTATCAAAAAGGATCTTCACCTAGATCCTTTTATAGTCCGGAAATACAGGAACGCACGCTGGATGGCC
CTTCGCTGGGATGGTGAAACCATGAAAAATGGCAGCTTCAGTGGATTAAGTGGGGGTAATGTGGCCTGTA
CCCTCTGGTTGCATAGGTATTCATACGGTTAAAATTTATCAGGCGCGATTGCGGCAGTTTTTCGGGTGGT
TTGTTGCCATTTTTACCTGTCTGCTGCCGTGATCGCGCTGAACGCGTTTTAGCGGTGCGTACAATTAAGG
GATTATGGTAAATCCACTTACTGTCTGCCCTCGTAGCCATCGAGATAAACCGCAGTACTCCGGCCACGAT
GCGTCCGGCGTAGAGGATCGAGATCTTCAATATTGGCCATTAGCCATATTATTCATTGGTTATATAGCAT
AAATCAATATTGGCTATTGGCCATTGCATACGTTGTATCTATATCATAATATGTACATTTATATTGGCTC
ATGTCCAATATGACCGCCATGTTGGCATTGATTATTGACTAGTTATTAATAGTAATCAATTACGGGGTCA
TTAGTTCATAGCCCATATATGGAGTTCCGCGTTACATAACTTACGGTAAATGGCCCGCCTGGCTGACCGC
CCAACGACCCCCGCCCATTGACGTCAATAATGACGTATGTTCCCATAGTAACGCCAATAGGGACTTTCCA
TTGACGTCAATGGGTGGAGTATTTACGGTAAACTGCCCACTTGGCAGTACATCAAGTGTATCATATGCCA
AGTCCGCCCCCTATTGACGTCAATGACGGTAAATGGCCCGCCTGGCATTATGCCCAGTACATGACCTTAC
GGGACTTTCCTACTTGGCAGTACATCTACGTATTAGTCATCGCTATTACCATGGTGATGCGGTTTTGGCA
GTACACCAATGGGCGTGGATAGCGGTTTGACTCACGGGGATTTCCAAGTCTCCACCCCATTGACGTCAAT
GGGAGTTTGTTTTGGCACCAAAATCAACGGGACTTTCCAAAATGTCGTAATAACCCCGCCCCGTTGACGC
AAATGGGCGGTAGGCGTGTACGGTGGGAGGTCTATATAAGCAGAGCTGGTTTAGTGAACCGTCAGATCAC
TAGAAGCTTTATTGCGGTAGTTTATCACAGTTAAATTGCTAACGCAGTCAGTGCTTCTGACACAACAGTC
TCGAACTTAAGCTGCAGAAGTTGGTCGTGAGGCACTGGGCAGGTAAGTATCAAGGTTACAAGACAGGTTT
AAGGAGACCAATAGAAACTGGGCTTGTCGAGACAGAGAAGACTCTTGCGTTTCTGATAGGCACCTATTGG
TCTTACTGACATCCACTTTGCCTTTCTCTCCACAGGTGTCCACTCCCAGTTCAATTACAGCTCTTAAGGC
TAGAGTATTAATACGACTCACTATAGGGCTAGCAAAGCGATCGCCGAACTCACCTATCTCCCCAACACCT
AATAACATTCAATCACTCTTTCCACTAACCACCTATCTACATCACCACCCACCAGCCGCCACCATGGTCC
GCCCGCGGCTGAGCTTCCCGGCCCCGCTGCTGCCGCTGCTGCTGCTCCTGGCGGCGGCCGCGCCAGCCGT
GCCGGGCGCCAGCGGGACGTGCCCGGAGCGCGCCTTGGAGCGGCGCGAGGAGGAGGCGAACGTGGTGCTC
ACCGGCACAGTGGAGGAGATCCTCAACGTGGACCCGGTGCAGCACACCTACTCCTGCAAGGTTCGAGTGT
GGCGGTACTTGAAAGGCAAAGATGTGGTGGCCCAAGAGAGCCTGCTGGATGGTGGCAACAAGGTGGTAAT
TGGTGGCTTTGGAGACCCCCTCATCTGCGACAACCAGGTGTCCACCGGGGACACTAGAATCTTCTTTGTG
AACCCAGCACCACCCTACCTGTGGCCAGCCCACAAGAATGAGTTGATGCTCAACTCCAGCCTTATGCGGA
TCACTTTGCGGAACCTGGAAGAGGTGGAGTTCTGTGTAGAAGACAAACCTGGGATCCACTTCACAGCAGC
GCCTTCTATGCCTCCTGATGTGTGCAGGGGAATGTTATGTGGCTTTGGTGCTGTGTGTGAACCTAGTGTT
GAGGATCCAGGCCGGGCCTCCTGTGTGTGCAAGAAGAATGTCTGCCCTGCTATGGTAGCTCCTGTGTGTG
GCTCAGATGCTTCCACCTATAGCAACGAGTGTGAGCTACAGCGTGCACAGTGCAACCAGCAACGGCGCAT
CCGCCTACTCCGCCAAGGGCCATGTGGGTCCCGGGACCCCTGTGCCAATGTGACCGCTAGCACTCCAGGC
CCGCAACGGCCCCCAAAGTCCTGTGATTCCCAGCCTTGCCTCCACGGAGGTACCTGCCAGGACCTGGATT
CTGGCAAGGGTTTCAGCTGCAGCTGTACTGCAGGCAGGGCTGGCACTGTCTGTGAGAAAGTGCAACTCCC
CTCTGTGCCAGCTTTTAAGGGCCACTCCTTCTTGGCCTTCCCCACCCTCCGAGCCTACCACACGCTGCGT
CTGGCACTAGAATTCCGGGCGCTGGAGACAGAGGGACTGCTGCTCTACAATGGCAATGCACGTGGCAAAG
ATTTCCTGGCTCTGGCTCTGTTGGATGGTCATGTACAGTTCAGGTTCGACACGGGCTCAGGGCCGGCGGT
GCTAACAAGCTTAGTGCCAGTGGAACCGGGACGGTGGCACCGCCTCGAGTTGTCACGGCATTGGCGGCAG
GGCACACTTTCTGTGGATGGCGAGGCTCCTGTTGTAGGTGAAAGTCCCAGTGGGACTGATGGCCTCAACT
TGGACACGAAGCTCTATGTGGGTGGTCTCCCAGAAGAACAAGTTGCCACGGTGCTTGATCGGACCTCTGT
GGGCATCGGCCTGAAAGGATGCATTCGTATGTTGGACATCAACAACCAGCAGCTGGAGCTGAGCGATTGG
CAGAGGGCTGTGGTTCAAAGCTCTGGTGTGGGGGAATGCGGAGACCATCCCTGCTCACCTAACCCCTGCC
ATGGCGGGGCCCTCTGCCAGGCCCTGGAGGCTGGCGTGTTCCTCTGTCAGTGTCCACCTGGCCGCTTTGG
CCCAACTTGTGCAGATGAAAAGAACCCCTGCCAACCGAACCCCTGCCACGGGTCAGCCCCCTGCCATGTG
CTTTCCAGGGGTGGGGCCAAGTGTGTGTGCCCCCTGGGACGCAGTGGTTCCTTCTGTGAGACAGTCCTGG
AGAATGCTGGCTCCCGGCCCTTCCTGGCTGACTTTAATGGCTTCTCCTACCTGGAACTGAAAGGCTTGCA
CACCTTCGAGAGAGACCTAGGGGAGAAGATGGCGCTGGAGATGGTGTTCTTGGCTCGTGGGCCCAGTGGC
TTACTCCTCTACAATGGGCAGAAGACGGATGGCAAGGGGGACTTTGTATCCCTGGCCCTGCATAACCGGC
ACCTAGAGTTCCGCTATGACCTTGGCAAGGGGGCTGCAATCATCAGGAGCAAAGAGCCCATAGCCCTGGG
CACCTGGGTTAGGGTATTCCTGGAACGAAATGGCCGCAAGGGTGCCCTTCAAGTGGGTGATGGGCCCCGT
GTGCTAGGGGAATCTCCGGTCCCGCACACCATGCTCAACCTCAAGGAGCCCCTCTATGTGGGGGGAGCTC
CTGACTTCAGCAAGCTGGCTCGGGGCGCTGCAGTGGCCTCCGGCTTTGATGGTGCCATCCAGCTGGTGTC
TCTAAGAGGCCATCAGCTGCTGACTCAGGAGCATGTGTTGCGGGCAGTAGATGTAGCGCCTTTTGCAGGC
CACCCTTGTACCCAGGCCGTGGACAACCCCTGCCTTAATGGGGGCTCCTGTATCCCGAGGGAAGCCACTT
ATGAGTGCCTGTGTCCTGGGGGCTTCTCTGGGCTGCACTGCGAGAAGGGGATAGTTGAGAAGTCAGTGGG
GGACCCCACTCTCGAGGATCTGTACTTTCAGAGCATCGATGGAAGTGGTAAAGCTATGGAGCAAAAGCTC
ATTTCTGAAGAGGACTTGAATGAAATGGAGCAAAAGCTCATTTCTGAAGAGGACTTGAATGAAATGGAGC
AAAAGCTCATTTCTGAAGAGGACTTGAATGAAATGGAGCAAAAGCTCATTTCTGAAGAGGACTTGAATGA
AATGGAGCAAAAGCTCATTTCTGAAGAGGACTTGAATGAAATGGAGAGCTTGGGCGACCTCCATCATCAC
CATCACCACTAGGGGATATCAGCTGAATTCTAGAAATTCATCGACAATCAACCTCTGGATTACAAAATTT
GTGAAAGATTGACTGGTATTCTTAACTATGTTGCTCCTTTTACGCTATGTGGATACGCTGCTTTAATGCC
TTTGTATCATGCTATTGCTTCCCGTATGGCTTTCATTTTCTCCTCCTTGTATAAATCCTGGTTGCTGTCT
CTTTATGAGGAGTTGTGGCCCGTTGTCAGGCAACGTGGCGTGGTGTGCACTGTGTTTGCTGACGCAACCC
CCACTGGTTGGGGCATTGCCACCACCTGTCAGCTCCTTTCCGGGACTTTCGCTTTCCCCCTCCCTATTGC
CACGGCGGAACTCATCGCCGCCTGCCTTGCCCGCTGCTGGACAGGGGCTCGGCTGTTGGGCACTGACAAT
TCCGTGGTGTTGTCGGGGAAGCTGACGTCCTTTCCATGGCTGCTCGCCTGTGTTGCCACCTGGATTCTGC
GCGGGACGTCCTTCTGCTACGTCCCTTCGGCCCTCAATCCAGCGGACCTTCCTTCCCGCGGCCTGCTGCC
GGCTCTGCGGCCTCTTCCGCGTCTTCGCCTTCGCCCTCAGACGAGTCGGATCTCCCTTTGGGCCGCCTCC
CCGCCCAGGTTCCTTGGGCCGCGACTCTAGGGCATGCAAGCTGATCCGGCTGCTAACAAAGCCCGAAAGG
AAGCTGAGTTGGCTGCTGCCACCGCTGAGCAATAACTAGCATAACCCCTTGGGGCGGCCGCTTCGAGCAG
ACATGATAAGATACATTGATGAGTTTGGACAAACCACAACTAGAATGCAGTGAAAAAAATGCTTTATTTG
TGAAATTTGTGATGCTATTGCTTTATTTGTAACCATTATAAGCTGCAATAAACAAGTTAACAACAACAAT
TGCATTCATTTTATGTTTCAGGTTCAGGGGGAGATGTGGGAGGTTTTTTTAAGCAAGTAAAACCTCTACA
AATGTGGTAAAATCGAATTTTAACAAAATATTAACGCTTACAATTTCCTGATGCGGTATTTTCTCCTTAC
GCATCTGTGCGGTATTTCACACCGCATACGCGGATCTGCGCAGCACCATGGCCTGAAATAACCTCTGAAA
GAGGAACTTGGTTAGGTACCTTCTGAGGCGGAAAGAACCAGCTGTGGAATGTGTGTCAGTTAGGGTGTGG
AAAGTCCCCAGGCTCCCCAGCAGGCAGAAGTATGCAAAGCATGCATCTCAATTAGTCAGCAACCAGGTGT
GGAAAGTCCCCAGGCTCCCCAGCAGGCAGAAGTATGCAAAGCATGCATCTCAATTAGTCAGCAACCATAG
TCCCGCCCCTAACTCCGCCCATCCCGCCCCTAACTCCGCCCAGTTCCGCCCATTCTCCGCCCCATGGCTG
ACTAATTTTTTTTATTTATGCAGAGGCCGAGGCCGCCTCGGCCTCTGAGCTATTCCAGAAGTAGTGAGGA
GGCTTTTTTGGAGGCCTAGGCTTTTGCAAAAAGCTCGATTCTTCTGACACTAGCGCCACCATGAAGAAGC
CCGAACTCACCGCTACCAGCGTTGAAAAATTTCTCATCGAGAAGTTCGACAGTGTGAGCGACCTGATGCA
GTTGTCGGAGGGCGAAGAGAGCCGAGCCTTCAGCTTCGATGTCGGCGGACGCGGCTATGTACTGCGGGTG
AATAGCTGCGCTGATGGCTTCTACAAAGACCGCTACGTGTACCGCCACTTCGCCAGCGCTGCACTACCCA
TCCCCGAAGTGTTGGACATCGGCGAGTTCAGCGAGAGCCTGACATACTGCATCAGTAGACGCGCCCAAGG
CGTTACTCTCCAAGACCTCCCCGAAACAGAGCTGCCTGCTGTGTTACAGCCTGTCGCCGAAGCTATGGAT
GCTATTGCCGCCGCCGACCTCAGTCAAACCAGCGGCTTCGGCCCATTCGGGCCCCAAGGCATCGGCCAGT
ACACAACCTGGCGGGATTTCATTTGCGCCATTGCTGATCCCCATGTCTACCACTGGCAGACCGTGATGGA
CGACACCGTGTCCGCCAGCGTAGCTCAAGCCCTGGACGAACTGATGCTGTGGGCCGAAGACTGTCCCGAG
GTGCGCCACCTCGTCCATGCCGACTTCGGCAGCAACAACGTCCTGACCGACAACGGCCGCATCACCGCCG
TAATCGACTGGTCCGAAGCTATGTTCGGGGACAGTCAGTACGAGGTGGCCAACATCTTCTTCTGGCGGCC
CTGGCTGGCTTGCATGGAGCAGCAGACTCGCTACTTCGAGCGCCGGCATCCCGAGCTGGCCGGCAGCCCT
CGTCTGCGAGCCTACATGCTGCGCATCGGCCTGGATCAGCTCTACCAGAGCCTCGTGGACGGCAACTTCG
ACGATGCTGCCTGGGCTCAAGGCCGCTGCGATGCCATCGTCCGCAGCGGGGCCGGCACCGTCGGTCGCAC
ACAAATCGCTCGCCGGAGCGCAGCCGTATGGACCGACGGCTGCGTCGAGGTGCTGGCCGACAGCGGCAAC
CGCCGGCCCAGTACACGACCGCGCGCTAAGGAGGTAGGTCGAGTTTAGACTCTAGCCATCACGATGGCCG
CAATAAAATATCTTTATTTTCATTACATCTGTGTGTTGGTTTTTTGTGTGAATCGATAGCGATAAGGATC
CTCTTTGCGCTTGCGTTTTCCCTTGTCCAGATAGCCCAGTAGCTGACATTCATCCGGGGTCAGCACCGTT
TCTGCGGACTGGCTTTCTACGTAATGGTTTCTTAGACGTCAGGTGGCACTTTTCGGGGAAATGTGCGCGG
AACCCCTATTTGTTTATTTTTCTAAATACATTCAAATATGTATCCGCTCATGAGACAATAACCCTGATAA
ATGCTTCAATAATATTGAAAAAGGAAGAGTATGAGTATTCAACATTTCCGTGTCGCCCTTATTCCCTTTT
TTGCGGCATTTTGCCTTCCTGTTTTTGCTCACCCAGAAACGCTGGTGAAAGTAAAAGATGCTGAAGATCA
GTTGGGTGCACGAGTGGGTTACATCGAACTGGATCTCAACAGCGGTAAGATCCTTGAGAGTTTTCGCCCC
GAAGAACGTTTTCCAATGATGAGCACTTTCAAAGTTCTGCTATGTGGCGCGGTATTATCCCGTATTGACG
CCGGGCAAGAGCAACTCGGTCGCCGCATACACTATTCTCAGAATGACTTGGTTGAGTACTCACCAGTCAC
AGAAAAGCATCTTACGGATGGCATGACAGTAAGAGAATTATGCAGTGCTGCCATAACCATGAGTGATAAC
ACTGCGGCCAACTTACTTCTGACAACTATCGGAGGACCGAAGGAGCTAACCGCTTTTTTGCACAACATGG
GGGATCATGTAACTCGCCTTGATCGTTGGGAACCGGAGCTGAATGAAGCCATACCAAACGACGAGCGTGA
CACCACGATGCCTGTAGCAATGGCAACAACGTTGCGCAAACTATTAACTGGCGAACTACTTACTCTAGCT
TCCCGGCAACAATTAATAGACTGGATGGAGGCGGATAAAGTTGCAGGACCACTTCTGCGCTCGGCCCTTC
CGGCTGGCTGGTTTATTGCTGATAAATCTGGAGCCGGTGAGCGTGGGTCTCGCGGTATCATTGCAGCACT
GGGGCCAGATGGTAAGCCCTCCCGTATCGTAGTTATCTACACGACGGGGAGTCAGGCAACTATGGATGAA
CGAAATAGACAGATCGCTGAGATAGGTGCCTCACTGATTAAGCATTGGTAATTCGAAATGACCGACCAAG
CGACGCCCAACCGGTATCAGCTCACTCAAAGGCGGTAATACGGTTATCCACAGAATCAGGGGATAACGCA
GGAAAGAACATGTGAGCAAAAGGCCAGCAAAAGGCCAGGAACCGTAAAAAGGCCGCGTTGCTGGCGTTTT
TCCATAGGCTCCGCCCCCCTGACGAGCATCACAAAAATCGACGCTCAAGTCAGAGGTGGCGAAACCCGAC
AGGACTATAAAGATACCAGGCGTTTCCCCCTGGAAGCTCCCTCGTGCGCTCTCCTGTTCCGACCCTGCCG
CTTACCGGATACCTGTCCGCCTTTCTCCCTTCGGGAAGCGTGGCGCTTTCTCATAGCTCACGCTGTAGGT
ATCTCAGTTCGGTGTAGGTCGTTCGCTCCAAGCTGGGCTGTGTGCACGAACCCCCCGTTCAGCCCGACCG
CTGCGCCTTATCCGGTAACTATCGTCTTGAGTCCAACCCGGTAAGACACGACTTATCGCCACTGGCAGCA
GCCACTGGTAACAGGATTAGCAGAGCGAGGTATGTAGGCGGTGCTACAGAGTTCTTGAAGTGGTGGCCTA
ACTACGGCTACACTAGAAGGACAGTATTTGGTATCTGCGCTCTGCTGAAGCCAGTTACCTTCGGAAAAAG
AGTTGGTAGCTCTTGATCCGGCAAACAAACCACCGCTGGTAGCGGTGGTTTTTTTGTTTGCAAGCAGCAG
ATTACGCGCAGAAAAAAAGGATTTCAAGAAGATCCTTTGATCTTTTCTACGGGGTCTGACGCTCAGTGGA
ACGAAAACTCACGTTAAGGGATTTTGGTCATGA
